>Addgene plasmid #143756 | TFORF1079 | addgene full sequence | sequence record 471132 | Addgene NGS Result
TTAATGTAGTCTTATGCAATACTCTTGTAGTCTTGCAACATGGTAACGATGAGTTAGCAACATGCCTTAC
AAGGAGAGAAAAAGCACCGTGCATGCCGATTGGTGGAAGTAAGGTGGTACGATCGTGCCTTATTAGGAAG
GCAACAGACGGGTCTGACATGGATTGGACGAACCACTGAATTGCCGCATTGCAGAGATATTGTATTTAAG
TGCCTAGCTCGATACATAAACGGGTCTCTCTGGTTAGACCAGATCTGAGCCTGGGAGCTCTCTGGCTAAC
TAGGGAACCCACTGCTTAAGCCTCAATAAAGCTTGCCTTGAGTGCTTCAAGTAGTGTGTGCCCGTCTGTT
GTGTGACTCTGGTAACTAGAGATCCCTCAGACCCTTTTAGTCAGTGTGGAAAATCTCTAGCAGTGGCGCC
CGAACAGGGACTTGAAAGCGAAAGGGAAACCAGAGGAGCTCTCTCGACGCAGGACTCGGCTTGCTGAAGC
GCGCACGGCAAGAGGCGAGGGGCGGCGACTGGTGAGTACGCCAAAAATTTTGACTAGCGGAGGCTAGAAG
GAGAGAGATGGGTGCGAGAGCGTCAGTATTAAGCGGGGGAGAATTAGATCGCGATGGGAAAAAATTCGGT
TAAGGCCAGGGGGAAAGAAAAAATATAAATTAAAACATATAGTATGGGCAAGCAGGGAGCTAGAACGATT
CGCAGTTAATCCTGGCCTGTTAGAAACATCAGAAGGCTGTAGACAAATACTGGGACAGCTACAACCATCC
CTTCAGACAGGATCAGAAGAACTTAGATCATTATATAATACAGTAGCAACCCTCTATTGTGTGCATCAAA
GGATAGAGATAAAAGACACCAAGGAAGCTTTAGACAAGATAGAGGAAGAGCAAAACAAAAGTAAGACCAC
CGCACAGCAAGCGGCCGCTGATCTTCAGACCTGGAGGAGGAGATATGAGGGACAATTGGAGAAGTGAATT
ATATAAATATAAAGTAGTAAAAATTGAACCATTAGGAGTAGCACCCACCAAGGCAAAGAGAAGAGTGGTG
CAGAGAGAAAAAAGAGCAGTGGGAATAGGAGCTTTGTTCCTTGGGTTCTTGGGAGCAGCAGGAAGCACTA
TGGGCGCAGCGTCAATGACGCTGACGGTACAGGCCAGACAATTATTGTCTGGTATAGTGCAGCAGCAGAA
CAATTTGCTGAGGGCTATTGAGGCGCAACAGCATCTGTTGCAACTCACAGTCTGGGGCATCAAGCAGCTC
CAGGCAAGAATCCTGGCTGTGGAAAGATACCTAAAGGATCAACAGCTCCTGGGGATTTGGGGTTGCTCTG
GAAAACTCATTTGCACCACTGCTGTGCCTTGGAATGCTAGTTGGAGTAATAAATCTCTGGAACAGATTTG
GAATCACACGACCTGGATGGAGTGGGACAGAGAAATTAACAATTACACAAGCTTAATACACTCCTTAATT
GAAGAATCGCAAAACCAGCAAGAAAAGAATGAACAAGAATTATTGGAATTAGATAAATGGGCAAGTTTGT
GGAATTGGTTTAACATAACAAATTGGCTGTGGTATATAAAATTATTCATAATGATAGTAGGAGGCTTGGT
AGGTTTAAGAATAGTTTTTGCTGTACTTTCTATAGTGAATAGAGTTAGGCAGGGATATTCACCATTATCG
TTTCAGACCCACCTCCCAACCCCGAGGGGACCCATGCATTGCATCTCAATTAGTCAGCAACCAGGTGTGG
AAAGTCCCCAGGCTCCCCAGCAGGCAGAAGTATGCAAAGCATGCGTCTCAATTAGTCAGCAACCATAGTC
CCGCCCCTAACTCCGCCCATCCCGCCCCTAACTCCGCCCAGTTCCGCCCATTCTCCGCCCCATGGCTGAC
TAATTTTTTTTATTTATGCAGAGGCCGAGGCCGCCTCGGCCTCTGAGCTATTCCAGAAGTAGTGAGGAGG
CTTTTTTGGAGGCCTAGGCTTTTGCAAAAAGCTTTCTAGAGGTACCACCGGAGCTTACCATGACCGAGTA
CAAGCCCACGGTGCGCCTCGCCACCCGCGACGACGTCCCCAGGGCCGTACGCACCCTCGCCGCCGCGTTC
GCCGACTACCCCGCCACGCGCCACACCGTCGATCCGGACCGCCACATCGAGCGGGTCACCGAGCTGCAAG
AACTCTTCCTCACGCGCGTCGGGCTCGACATCGGCAAGGTGTGGGTCGCGGACGACGGCGCCGCCGTGGC
GGTCTGGACCACGCCGGAGAGCGTCGAAGCGGGGGCGGTGTTCGCCGAGATCGGCCCGCGCATGGCCGAG
TTGAGCGGTTCCCGGCTGGCCGCGCAGCAACAGATGGAAGGCCTCCTGGCGCCGCACCGGCCCAAGGAGC
CCGCGTGGTTCCTGGCCACCGTCGGCGTCTCGCCCGACCACCAGGGCAAGGGTCTGGGCAGCGCCGTCGT
GCTCCCCGGAGTGGAGGCGGCCGAGCGCGCCGGGGTGCCCGCCTTCCTGGAGACCTCCGCGCCCCGCAAC
CTCCCCTTCTACGAGCGGCTCGGCTTCACCGTCACCGCCGACGTCGAGGTGCCCGAAGGACCGCGCACCT
GGTGCATGACCCGCAAGCCCGGTGCCAGTTAACGAATTCTAGATCTTGAGACAAATGGCAGTATTCATCC
ACAATTTTAAAAGAAAAGGGGGGATTGGGGGGTACAGTGCAGGGGAAAGAATAGTAGACATAATAGCAAC
AGACATACAAACTAAAGAATTACAAAAACAAATTACAAAAATTCAAAATTTTCGGGTTTATTACAGGGAC
AGCAGAGATCCACTTTGGCGCCGGCTCGAGGCCTGCAGGTGCAAAGATGGATAAAGTTTTAAACAGAGAG
GAATCTTTGCAGCTAATGGACCTTCTAGGTCTTGAAAGGAGTGGGAATTGGCTCCGGTGCCCGTCAGTGG
GCAGAGCGCACATCGCCCACAGTCCCCGAGAAGTTGGGGGGAGGGGTCGGCAATTGAACCGGTGCCTAGA
GAAGGTGGCGCGGGGTAAACTGGGAAAGTGATGTCGTGTACTGGCTCCGCCTTTTTCCCGAGGGTGGGGG
AGAACCGTATATAAGTGCAGTAGTCGCCGTGAACGTTCTTTTTCGCAACGGGTTTGCCGCCAGAACACAG
GTAAGTGCCGTGTGTGGTTCCCGCGGGCCTGGCCTCTTTACGGGTTATGGCCCTTGCGTGCCTTGAATTA
CTTCCACCTGGCTGCAGTACGTGATTCTTGATCCCGAGCTTCGGGTTGGAAGTGGGTGGGAGAGTTCGAG
GCCTTGCGCTTAAGGAGCCCCTTCGCCTCGTGCTTGAGTTGAGGCCTGGCCTGGGCGCTGGGGCCGCCGC
GTGCGAATCTGGTGGCACCTTCGCGCCTGTCTCGCTGCTTTCGATAAGTCTCTAGCCATTTAAAATTTTT
GATGACCTGCTGCGACGCTTTTTTTCTGGCAAGATAGTCTTGTAAATGCGGGCCAAGATCTGCACACTGG
TATTTCGGTTTTTGGGGCCGCGGGCGGCGACGGGGCCCGTGCGTCCCAGCGCACATGTTCGGCGAGGCGG
GGCCTGCGAGCGCGGCCACCGAGAATCGGACGGGGGTAGTCTCAAGCTGGCCGGCCTGCTCTGGTGCCTG
GCCTCGCGCCGCCGTGTATCGCCCCGCCCTGGGCGGCAAGGCTGGCCCGGTCGGCACCAGTTGCGTGAGC
GGAAAGATGGCCGCTTCCCGGCCCTGCTGCAGGGAGCTCAAAATGGAGGACGCGGCGCTCGGGAGAGCGG
GCGGGTGAGTCACCCACACAAAGGAAAAGGGCCTTTCCGTCCTCAGCCGTCGCTTCATGTGACTCCACGG
AGTACCGGGCGCCGTCCAGGCACCTCGATTAGTTCTCGAGCTTTTGGAGTACGTCGTCTTTAGGTTGGGG
GGAGGGGTTTTATGCGATGGAGTTTCCCCACACTGAGTGGGTGGAGACTGAAGTTAGGCCAGCTTGGCAC
TTGATGTAATTCTCCTTGGAATTTGCCCTTTTTGAGTTTGGATCTTGGTTCATTCTCAAGCCTCAGACAG
TGGTTCAAAGTTTTTTTCTTCCATTTCAGGTGTCGTGAGGCTAGCACCGCCACCATGGGGGCGGCCAGCT
GCGAGGATGAGGAGCTGGAATTTAAGCTGGTGTTCGGGGAGGAAAAGGAGGCCCCCCCGCTGGGCGCGGG
GGGATTGGGGGAAGAACTGGACTCAGAGGATGCCCCGCCATGCTGCCGTCTGGCCTTGGGAGAGCCCCCT
CCCTATGGCGCTGCACCTATCGGTATTCCCCGACCTCCACCCCCTCGGCCTGGCATGCATTCGCCACCGC
CGCGACCAGCCCCCTCACCTGGCACCTGGGAGAGCCAGCCCGCCAGGTCGGTGAGGCTGGGAGGACCAGG
AGGGGGTGCTGGGGGTGCTGGGGGTGGCCGTGTTCTCGAGTGTCCCAGCATCCGCATCACCTCCATCTCT
CCCACGCCGGAGCCGCCAGCAGCGCTGGAGGACAACCCTGATGCCTGGGGGGACGGCTCTCCTAGAGATT
ACCCCCCACCAGAAGGCTTTGGGGGCTACAGAGAAGCAGGGGGCCAGGGTGGGGGGGCCTTCTTCAGCCC
AAGCCCTGGCAGCAGCAGCCTGTCCTCGTGGAGCTTCTTCTCCGATGCCTCTGACGAGGCAGCCCTGTAT
GCAGCCTGCGACGAGGTGGAGTCTGAGCTAAATGAGGCGGCCTCCCGCTTTGGCCTGGGCTCCCCGCTGC
CCTCGCCCCGGGCCTCCCCTCGGCCATGGACCCCCGAAGATCCCTGGAGCCTGTATGGTCCAAGCCCCGG
AGGCCGAGGGCCAGAGGATAGCTGGCTACTCCTCAGTGCTCCTGGGCCCACCCCAGCCTCCCCGCGGCCT
GCCTCTCCATGTGGCAAGCGGCGCTATTCCAGCTCGGGAACCCCATCTTCAGCCTCCCCAGCTCTGTCCC
GCCGTGGCAGCCTGGGGGAAGAGGGGTCTGAGCCACCTCCACCACCCCCATTGCCTCTGGCCCGGGACCC
GGGCTCCCCTGGTCCCTTTGACTATGTGGGGGCCCCACCAGCTGAGAGCATCCCTCAGAAGACACGGCGG
ACTTCCAGCGAGCAGGCAGTGGCTCTGCCTCGGTCTGAGGAGCCTGCCTCATGCAATGGGAAGCTGCCCT
TGGGAGCAGAGGAGTCTGTGGCTCCTCCAGGAGGTTCCCGGAAGGAGGTGGCTGGCATGGACTACCTGGC
AGTGCCCTCCCCACTCGCTTGGTCCAAGGCCCGGATTGGGGGACACAGCCCTATCTTCAGGACCTCTGCC
CTACCCCCACTGGACTGGCCTCTGCCCAGCCAATATGAGCAGCTGGAGCTGAGGATCGAGGTACAGCCTA
GAGCCCACCACCGGGCCCACTATGAGACAGAAGGCAGCCGTGGAGCTGTCAAAGCTGCCCCTGGCGGTCA
CCCCGTAGTCAAGCTCCTAGGCTACAGTGAGAAGCCACTGACCCTACAGATGTTCATCGGCACTGCAGAT
GAAAGGAACCTGCGGCCTCATGCCTTCTATCAGGTGCACCGTATCACAGGCAAGATGGTGGCCACGGCCA
GCTATGAAGCCGTAGTCAGTGGCACCAAGGTGTTGGAGATGACTCTGCTGCCTGAGAACAACATGGCGGC
CAACATTGACTGCGCGGGAATCCTGAAGCTTCGGAATTCAGACATTGAGCTTCGGAAGGGTGAGACGGAC
ATCGGGCGCAAAAACACACGTGTACGGCTGGTGTTCCGGGTACACGTGCCCCAGGGCGGCGGGAAGGTCG
TCTCAGTACAGGCAGCATCGGTGCCCATCGAGTGCTCCCAGCGCTCAGCCCAGGAGCTGCCCCAGGTGGA
GGCCTACAGCCCCAGTGCCTGCTCTGTGAGAGGAGGCGAGGAACTGGTACTGACTGGCTCCAACTTCCTG
CCAGACTCCAAGGTGGTGTTCATTGAGAGGGGTCCTGATGGGAAGCTGCAATGGGAGGAGGAGGCCACAG
TGAACCGACTGCAGAGCAACGAGGTGACGCTGACCCTGACTGTCCCCGAGTACAGCAACAAGAGGGTTTC
CCGGCCAGTCCAGGTCTACTTTTATGTCTCCAATGGGCGGAGGAAACGCAGTCCTACCCAGAGTTTCAGG
TTTCTGCCTGTGATCTGCAAAGAGGAGCCCCTACCGGACTCATCTCTGCGGGGTTTCCCTTCAGCATCGG
CAACCCCCTTTGGCACTGACATGGACTTCTCACCACCCAGGCCCCCCTACCCCTCCTATCCCCATGAAGA
CCCTGCTTGCGAAACTCCTTACCTATCAGAAGGCTTCGGCTATGGCATGCCCCCTCTGTACCCCCAGACG
GGGCCCCCACCATCCTACAGACCGGGCCTGCGGATGTTCCCTGAGACTAGGGGTACCACAGGTTGTGCCC
AACCACCTGCAGTTTCCTTCCTTCCCCGCCCCTTCCCTAGTGACCCGTATGGAGGGCGGGGCTCCTCTTT
CTCCCTGGGGCTGCCATTCTCTCCGCCAGCCCCCTTTCGGCCGCCTCCTCTTCCTGCATCCCCACCGCTT
GAAGGCCCCTTCCCTTCCCAGAGTGATGTGCATCCCCTACCTGCTGAGGGATACAATAAGGTAGGGCCAG
GCTATGGCCCTGGGGAGGGGGCTCCGGAGCAGGAGAAATCCAGGGGTGGCTACAGCAGCGGCTTCCGAGA
CAGTGTCCCTATCCAGGGTATCACGCTGGAGGAAGTGAGTGAGATCATTGGCCGAGACCTGAGTGGCTTC
CCTGCACCTCCTGGAGAAGAGCCTCCTGCCTAGTAATGAACTAGTCCGTAACTTGAAAGTATTTCGATTT
CTTGGCTTTATATATCTTGTGGAAAGGACGACACTTCGGTTGGCTGTGCTGAGGGACGCGTTAAGTCGAC
AATCAACCTCTGGATTACAAAATTTGTGAAAGATTGACTGGTATTCTTAACTATGTTGCTCCTTTTACGC
TATGTGGATACGCTGCTTTAATGCCTTTGTATCATGCTATTGCTTCCCGTATGGCTTTCATTTTCTCCTC
CTTGTATAAATCCTGGTTGCTGTCTCTTTATGAGGAGTTGTGGCCCGTTGTCAGGCAACGTGGCGTGGTG
TGCACTGTGTTTGCTGACGCAACCCCCACTGGTTGGGGCATTGCCACCACCTGTCAGCTCCTTTCCGGGA
CTTTCGCTTTCCCCCTCCCTATTGCCACGGCGGAACTCATCGCCGCCTGCCTTGCCCGCTGCTGGACAGG
GGCTCGGCTGTTGGGCACTGACAATTCCGTGGTGTTGTCGGGGAAATCATCGTCCTTTCCTTGGCTGCTC
GCCTGTGTTGCCACCTGGATTCTGCGCGGGACGTCCTTCTGCTACGTCCCTTCGGCCCTCAATCCAGCGG
ACCTTCCTTCCCGCGGCCTGCTGCCGGCTCTGCGGCCTCTTCCGCGTCTTCGCCTTCGCCCTCAGACGAG
TCGGATCTCCCTTTGGGCCGCCTCCCCGCGTCGACTTTAAGACCAATGACTTACAAGGCAGCTGTAGATC
TTAGCCACTTTTTAAAAGAAAAGGGGGGACTGGAAGGGCTAATTCACTCCCAACGAAGACAAGATCTGCT
TTTTGCTTGTACTGGGTCTCTCTGGTTAGACCAGATCTGAGCCTGGGAGCTCTCTGGCTAACTAGGGAAC
CCACTGCTTAAGCCTCAATAAAGCTTGCCTTGAGTGCTTCAAGTAGTGTGTGCCCGTCTGTTGTGTGACT
CTGGTAACTAGAGATCCCTCAGACCCTTTTAGTCAGTGTGGAAAATCTCTAGCAGTACGTATAGTAGTTC
ATGTCATCTTATTATTCAGTATTTATAACTTGCAAAGAAATGAATATCAGAGAGTGAGAGGAACTTGTTT
ATTGCAGCTTATAATGGTTACAAATAAAGCAATAGCATCACAAATTTCACAAATAAAGCATTTTTTTCAC
TGCATTCTAGTTGTGGTTTGTCCAAACTCATCAATGTATCTTATCATGTCTGGCTCTAGCTATCCCGCCC
CTAACTCCGCCCATCCCGCCCCTAACTCCGCCCAGTTCCGCCCATTCTCCGCCCCATGGCTGACTAATTT
TTTTTATTTATGCAGAGGCCGAGGCCGCCTCGGCCTCTGAGCTATTCCAGAAGTAGTGAGGAGGCTTTTT
TGGAGGCCTAGGGACGTACCCAATTCGCCCTATAGTGAGTCGTATTACGCGCGCTCACTGGCCGTCGTTT
TACAACGTCGTGACTGGGAAAACCCTGGCGTTACCCAACTTAATCGCCTTGCAGCACATCCCCCTTTCGC
CAGCTGGCGTAATAGCGAAGAGGCCCGCACCGATCGCCCTTCCCAACAGTTGCGCAGCCTGAATGGCGAA
TGGG
[124 nt withheld, positions 8405-8528]
C
[91 nt withheld, positions 8530-8620]
A
[49 nt withheld, positions 8622-8670]
CCTTTGACGTTGGAGTCCACGTTCTTT
[37 nt withheld, positions 8698-8734]
ACCCTATCTCGGTCTATTCTTTTGATTTATAAGGGATTTTGCCGATTTCGGCCTATTGGTTAAAAAATGA
GCTGATTTAACAAAAATTTAACGCGAATTTTAACAAAATATTAACGCTTACAATTTAGGTGGCACTTTTC
GGGGAAATGTGCGCGGAACCCCTATTTGTTTATTTTTCTAAATACATTCAAATATGTATCCGCTCATGAG
ACAATAACCCTGATAAATGCTTCAATAATATTGAAAAAGGAAGAGTATGAGTATTCAACATTTCCGTGTC
GCCCTTATTCCCTTTTTTGCGGCATTTTGCCTTCCTGTTTTTGCTCACCCAGAAACGCTGGTGAAAGTAA
AAGATGCTGAAGATCAGTTGGGTGCACGAGTGGGTTACATCGAACTGGATCTCAACAGCGGTAAGATCCT
TGAGAGTTTTCGCCCCGAAGAACGTTTTCCAATGATGAGCACTTTTAAAGTTCTGCTATGTGGCGCGGTA
TTATCCCGTATTGACGCCGGGCAAGAGCAACTCGGTCGCCGCATACACTATTCTCAGAATGACTTGGTTG
AGTACTCACCAGTCACAGAAAAGCATCTTACGGATGGCATGACAGTAAGAGAATTATGCAGTGCTGCCAT
AACCATGAGTGATAACACTGCGGCCAACTTACTTCTGACAACGATCGGAGGACCGAAGGAGCTAACCGCT
TTTTTGCACAACATGGGGGATCATGTAACTCGCCTTGATCGTTGGGAACCGGAGCTGAATGAAGCCATAC
CAAACGACGAGCGTGACACCACGATGCCTGTAGCAATGGCAACAACGTTGCGCAAACTATTAACTGGCGA
ACTACTTACTCTAGCTTCCCGGCAACAATTAATAGACTGGATGGAGGCGGATAAAGTTGCAGGACCACTT
CTGCGCTCGGCCCTTCCGGCTGGCTGGTTTATTGCTGATAAATCTGGAGCCGGTGAGCGTGGGTCTCGCG
GTATCATTGCAGCACTGGGGCCAGATGGTAAGCCCTCCCGTATCGTAGTTATCTACACGACGGGGAGTCA
GGCAACTATGGATGAACGAAATAGACAGATCGCTGAGATAGGTGCCTCACTGATTAAGCATTGGTAACTG
TCAGACCAAGTTTACTCATATATACTTTAGATTGATTTAAAACTTCATTTTTAATTTAAAAGGATCTAGG
TGAAGATCCTTTTTGATAATCTCATGACCAAAATCCCTTAACGTGAGTTTTCGTTCCACTGAGCGTCAGA
CCCCGTAGAAAAGATCAAAGGATCTTCTTGAGATCCTTTTTTTCTGCGCGTAATCTGCTGCTTGCAAACA
AAAAAACCACCGCTACCAGCGGTGGTTTGTTTGCCGGATCAAGAGCTACCAACTCTTTTTCCGAAGGTAA
CTGGCTTCAGCAGAGCGCAGATACCAAATACTGTTCTTCTAGTGTAGCCGTAGTTAGGCCACCACTTCAA
GAACTCTGTAGCACCGCCTACATACCTCGCTCTGCTAATCCTGTTACCAGTGGCTGCTGCCAGTGGCGAT
AAGTCGTGTCTTACCGGGTTGGACTCAAGACGATAGTTACCGGATAAGGCGCAGCGGTCGGGCTGAACGG
GGGGTTCGTGCACACAGCCCAGCTTGGAGCGAACGACCTACACCGAACTGAGATACCTACAGCGTGAGCT
ATGAGAAAGCGCCACGCTTCCCGAAGGGAGAAAGGCGGACAGGTATCCGGTAAGCGGCAGGGTCGGAACA
GGAGAGCGCACGAGGGAGCTTCCAGGGGGAAACGCCTGGTATCTTTATAGTCCTGTCGGGTTTCGCCACC
TCTGACTTGAGCGTCGATTTTTGTGATGCTCGTCAGGGGGGCGGAGCCTATGGAAAAACGCCAGCAACGC
GGCCTTTTTACGGTTCCTGGCCTTTTGCTGGCCTTTTGCTCACATGTTCTTTCCTGCGTTATCCCCTGAT
TCTGTGGATAACCGTATTACCGCCTTTGAGTGAGCTGATACCGCTCGCCGCAGCCGAACGACCGAGCGCA
GCGAGTCAGTGAGCGAGGAAGCGGAAGAGCGCCCAATACGCAAACCGCCTCTCCCCGCGCGTTGGCCGAT
TCATTAATGCAGCTGGCACGACAGGTTTCCCGACTGGAAAGCGGGCAGTGAGCGCAACGCAATTAATGTG
AGTTAGCTCACTCATTAGGCACCCCAGGCTTTACACTTTATGCTTCCGGCTCGTATGTTGTGTGGAATTG
TGAGCGGATAACAATTTCACACAGGAAACAGCTATGACCATGATTACGCCAAGCGCGCAATTAACCCTCA
CTAAAGGGAACAAAAGCTGGAGCTGCAAGC
Features (pLannotate 1.2.2; 31 found; start..end, strand, type, name):
      5..231     +  promoter       RSV promoter: Rous sarcoma virus enhancer/promoter
    232..412     +  LTR            5' LTR (truncated): truncated 5' long terminal repeat (LTR) from HIV-1
    459..584     +  misc_feature   HIV-1 Ψ: packaging signal of human immunodeficiency virus type 1
    568..931     +  CDS            HIV-1 gag (fragment): gag protein from human immunodeficiency virus 1; gag
   1077..1310    +  misc_feature   RRE: The Rev response element (RRE) of HIV-1 allows for Rev-dependent mRNA export from the nucleus to the cytoplasm.
   1687..1713    +  CDS            Rev (fragment): human immunodeficiency virus 1 (HIV-1) Rev protein; rev; enhances nuclear export of unspliced and incompletely spliced viral mRNAs
   1720..1743    +  promoter       SV40 promoter (fragment): SV40 early promoter
   1744..1815    +  promoter       SV40 promoter (fragment): SV40 enhancer and early promoter
   1839..1974    +  rep_origin     SV40 ori: SV40 origin of replication
   2020..2616    +  CDS            PuroR (fragment): puromycin N-acetyltransferase; pac from Streptomyces; confers resistance to puromycin
   2665..2782    +  misc_feature   cPPT/CTS: central polypurine tract and central termination sequence of HIV-1
   2847..2913    +  CDS            small t antigen (fragment): SV40 (simian virus 40) small t antigen
   2920..4098    +  promoter       EF-1α promoter: strong constitutive promoter for human elongation factor EF-1α
   4115..6820    +  CDS            NFATC4: NFAC4_HUMAN - Also known as NFAT3 From Homo sapiens (Human).
   6836..6889    +  promoter       U6 promoter (fragment): RNA polymerase III promoter for human U6 snRNA
   6931..7519    +  misc_feature   WPRE: woodchuck hepatitis virus posttranscriptional regulatory element
   7570..7589    +  misc_feature   cPPT/CTS (fragment): central polypurine tract and central termination sequence of HIV-1
   7591..7824    +  LTR            3' LTR (ΔU3): self-inactivating 3' long terminal repeat (LTR) from HIV-1
   7902..8023    +  polyA_signal   SV40 poly(A) signal: SV40 polyadenylation signal
   8063..8198    +  rep_origin     SV40 ori: SV40 origin of replication
   8219..8237    -  promoter       T7 promoter: promoter for bacteriophage T7 RNA polymerase
   8245..8400    +  CDS            lacZα (fragment): LacZα fragment of β-galactosidase; lacZ fragment
   8405..8833    +  rep_origin     f1 ori (sequence partly withheld): f1 bacteriophage origin of replication; arrow indicates direction of (+) strand synthesis
   8886..8990    +  promoter       AmpR promoter: bla
   8991..9851    +  CDS            AmpR: β-lactamase; bla; confers resistance to ampicillin, carbenicillin, and related antibiotics
  10022..10610   +  rep_origin     ori: high-copy-number ColE1/pMB1/pBR322/pUC origin of replication
  10793..10885   +  CDS            lacI (fragment): lac repressor; lacI; The lac repressor binds to the lac operator to inhibit transcription in E. coli. This inhibition can be relieved by adding lactose or isopropyl-β-D-thiogalactopyranoside (IPTG).
  10898..10919   +  protein_bind   CAP binding site: CAP binding activates transcription in the presence of cAMP. E. coli catabolite activator protein
  10934..10964   +  promoter       lac promoter: promoter for the E. coli lac operon
  10968..10990   +  protein_bind   lac operator (fragment): The lac repressor binds to the lac operator to inhibit transcription in E. coli. This inhibition can be relieved by adding lactose or isopropyl-β-D-thiogalactopyranoside (IPTG). lac repressor encoded by lacI
  11033..11051   +  promoter       T3 promoter: promoter for bacteriophage T3 RNA polymerase
