[The description below was written by a language model from this plasmid's Addgene catalogue record and pLannotate feature annotations shown in this document.]
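Description:
TFORF1079 is a lentiviral mammalian expression plasmid built on the pLX_TRC317 backbone, carrying the human transcription factor NFATC4 (also called NFAT3) as an overexpression ORF. It belongs to a barcoded transcription factor ORF collection in which each construct carries a unique 24-bp barcode, so that the factor delivered to a cell can be identified in pooled screens. In bacteria the plasmid is maintained through a high-copy ColE1/pUC-type origin and selected with ampicillin via the β-lactamase gene. An f1 origin and remnants of a lacZα/lac promoter cloning region flanked by T7 and T3 promoters are also present in the backbone. The depositor notes that the plasmid can recombine, as is common for LTR-containing vectors.

The viral portion has a third-generation, self-inactivating layout. An RSV promoter drives a truncated HIV-1 5' LTR, followed by the Ψ packaging signal with a gag fragment and the Rev response element, and the transfer region ends in a ΔU3 3' LTR with a downstream SV40 polyadenylation signal. Within this region, an SV40 early promoter/origin segment drives the puromycin N-acetyltransferase gene for selecting transduced mammalian cells. This is followed by a cPPT/CTS element, which aids nuclear import of the viral genome. The strong constitutive EF-1α promoter then drives the NFATC4 coding sequence, and a WPRE downstream enhances transcript stability and expression. The feature table does not annotate the barcode. A short match to U6 promoter sequence lies between the ORF and the WPRE, but the record does not say whether this relates to the barcode. The ORF itself was made synthetically, and the construct is intended for directed-differentiation and similar gain-of-function screens.
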