Addgene plasmid #143756: TFORF1079
Purpose: Lentiviral vector for overexpressing transcription factor ORFs with unique 24-bp barcodes. Barcodes facilitate identification of transcription factors in pooled screens.
Depositing lab: Feng Zhang. Depositing organization: Broad Institute. Publication: A transcription factor atlas of directed differentiation. Joung J, Ma S, Tay T, Geiger-Schuller KR, Kirchgatterer PC, Verdine VK, Guo B, Arias-Garcia MA, Allen WE, Singh A, Kuksenko O, Abudayyeh OO, Gootenberg JS, Fu Z, Macrae RK, Buenrostro JD, Regev A, Zhang F. Cell. 2023 Jan 5;186(1):209-229.e26. doi: 10.1016/j.cell.2022.11.026. PubMed 36608654.
Backbone
  Vector backbone: pLX_TRC317
  Backbone manufacturer: Broad Institute Genetic Perturbation Platform
  Backbone size w/o insert (bp): 8264
  Vector type: Mammalian Expression, Lentiviral
  Selectable markers: Puromycin
Growth in bacteria
  Bacterial resistance: Ampicillin, 100 μg/mL
  Growth temperature: 30°C
  Growth strain: NEB Stable
  Copy number: High Copy
Gene/Insert
  Gene/Insert name: NFATC4
  Species: H. sapiens (human)
  Insert size (bp): 2810
  Entrez Gene: NFATC4 (a.k.a. NF-AT3, NF-ATC4, NFAT3)
  Promoter: EF1a
  Cloning method: Unknown
  Sequencing primers: 5′ GGGTGGAGACTGAAGTTAGGCCAG; 3′ CACATAGCGTAAAAGGAGCAACATAG
Terms and licenses: Academic/Nonprofit Terms; Industry Terms: Not Available to Industry
Depositor comments: NM_004554,ENST00000250373 . The transcription factor ORF portion of this plasmid was synthesized by Genewiz. Please test multiple small colonies in case of plasmid recombination. To make this collection available in a timely manner, a portion of this collection was not fully sequenced by Addgene. If an Addgene verified full plasmid sequence is not available, please contact us prior to placing an order to request the full sequence.
How to cite: TFORF1079 was a gift from Feng Zhang (Addgene plasmid # 143756 ; http://n2t.net/addgene:143756 ; RRID:Addgene_143756)
