>Addgene plasmid #143756 | TFORF1079 | depositor partial sequence | sequence record 283395 | Insert
ACCGCCACCATGGGGGCGGCCAGCTGCGAGGATGAGGAGCTGGAATTTAAGCTGGTGTTCGGGGAGGAAA
AGGAGGCCCCCCCGCTGGGCGCGGGGGGATTGGGGGAAGAACTGGACTCAGAGGATGCCCCGCCATGCTG
CCGTCTGGCCTTGGGAGAGCCCCCTCCCTATGGCGCTGCACCTATCGGTATTCCCCGACCTCCACCCCCT
CGGCCTGGCATGCATTCGCCACCGCCGCGACCAGCCCCCTCACCTGGCACCTGGGAGAGCCAGCCCGCCA
GGTCGGTGAGGCTGGGAGGACCAGGAGGGGGTGCTGGGGGTGCTGGGGGTGGCCGTGTTCTCGAGTGTCC
CAGCATCCGCATCACCTCCATCTCTCCCACGCCGGAGCCGCCAGCAGCGCTGGAGGACAACCCTGATGCC
TGGGGGGACGGCTCTCCTAGAGATTACCCCCCACCAGAAGGCTTTGGGGGCTACAGAGAAGCAGGGGGCC
AGGGTGGGGGGGCCTTCTTCAGCCCAAGCCCTGGCAGCAGCAGCCTGTCCTCGTGGAGCTTCTTCTCCGA
TGCCTCTGACGAGGCAGCCCTGTATGCAGCCTGCGACGAGGTGGAGTCTGAGCTAAATGAGGCGGCCTCC
CGCTTTGGCCTGGGCTCCCCGCTGCCCTCGCCCCGGGCCTCCCCTCGGCCATGGACCCCCGAAGATCCCT
GGAGCCTGTATGGTCCAAGCCCCGGAGGCCGAGGGCCAGAGGATAGCTGGCTACTCCTCAGTGCTCCTGG
GCCCACCCCAGCCTCCCCGCGGCCTGCCTCTCCATGTGGCAAGCGGCGCTATTCCAGCTCGGGAACCCCA
TCTTCAGCCTCCCCAGCTCTGTCCCGCCGTGGCAGCCTGGGGGAAGAGGGGTCTGAGCCACCTCCACCAC
CCCCATTGCCTCTGGCCCGGGACCCGGGCTCCCCTGGTCCCTTTGACTATGTGGGGGCCCCACCAGCTGA
GAGCATCCCTCAGAAGACACGGCGGACTTCCAGCGAGCAGGCAGTGGCTCTGCCTCGGTCTGAGGAGCCT
GCCTCATGCAATGGGAAGCTGCCCTTGGGAGCAGAGGAGTCTGTGGCTCCTCCAGGAGGTTCCCGGAAGG
AGGTGGCTGGCATGGACTACCTGGCAGTGCCCTCCCCACTCGCTTGGTCCAAGGCCCGGATTGGGGGACA
CAGCCCTATCTTCAGGACCTCTGCCCTACCCCCACTGGACTGGCCTCTGCCCAGCCAATATGAGCAGCTG
GAGCTGAGGATCGAGGTACAGCCTAGAGCCCACCACCGGGCCCACTATGAGACAGAAGGCAGCCGTGGAG
CTGTCAAAGCTGCCCCTGGCGGTCACCCCGTAGTCAAGCTCCTAGGCTACAGTGAGAAGCCACTGACCCT
ACAGATGTTCATCGGCACTGCAGATGAAAGGAACCTGCGGCCTCATGCCTTCTATCAGGTGCACCGTATC
ACAGGCAAGATGGTGGCCACGGCCAGCTATGAAGCCGTAGTCAGTGGCACCAAGGTGTTGGAGATGACTC
TGCTGCCTGAGAACAACATGGCGGCCAACATTGACTGCGCGGGAATCCTGAAGCTTCGGAATTCAGACAT
TGAGCTTCGGAAGGGTGAGACGGACATCGGGCGCAAAAACACACGTGTACGGCTGGTGTTCCGGGTACAC
GTGCCCCAGGGCGGCGGGAAGGTCGTCTCAGTACAGGCAGCATCGGTGCCCATCGAGTGCTCCCAGCGCT
CAGCCCAGGAGCTGCCCCAGGTGGAGGCCTACAGCCCCAGTGCCTGCTCTGTGAGAGGAGGCGAGGAACT
GGTACTGACTGGCTCCAACTTCCTGCCAGACTCCAAGGTGGTGTTCATTGAGAGGGGTCCTGATGGGAAG
CTGCAATGGGAGGAGGAGGCCACAGTGAACCGACTGCAGAGCAACGAGGTGACGCTGACCCTGACTGTCC
CCGAGTACAGCAACAAGAGGGTTTCCCGGCCAGTCCAGGTCTACTTTTATGTCTCCAATGGGCGGAGGAA
ACGCAGTCCTACCCAGAGTTTCAGGTTTCTGCCTGTGATCTGCAAAGAGGAGCCCCTACCGGACTCATCT
CTGCGGGGTTTCCCTTCAGCATCGGCAACCCCCTTTGGCACTGACATGGACTTCTCACCACCCAGGCCCC
CCTACCCCTCCTATCCCCATGAAGACCCTGCTTGCGAAACTCCTTACCTATCAGAAGGCTTCGGCTATGG
CATGCCCCCTCTGTACCCCCAGACGGGGCCCCCACCATCCTACAGACCGGGCCTGCGGATGTTCCCTGAG
ACTAGGGGTACCACAGGTTGTGCCCAACCACCTGCAGTTTCCTTCCTTCCCCGCCCCTTCCCTAGTGACC
CGTATGGAGGGCGGGGCTCCTCTTTCTCCCTGGGGCTGCCATTCTCTCCGCCAGCCCCCTTTCGGCCGCC
TCCTCTTCCTGCATCCCCACCGCTTGAAGGCCCCTTCCCTTCCCAGAGTGATGTGCATCCCCTACCTGCT
GAGGGATACAATAAGGTAGGGCCAGGCTATGGCCCTGGGGAGGGGGCTCCGGAGCAGGAGAAATCCAGGG
GTGGCTACAGCAGCGGCTTCCGAGACAGTGTCCCTATCCAGGGTATCACGCTGGAGGAAGTGAGTGAGAT
CATTGGCCGAGACCTGAGTGGCTTCCCTGCACCTCCTGGAGAAGAGCCTCCTGCCTAGTAATGAACTAGT
CCGTAACTTGAAAGTATTTCGATTTCTTGGCTTTATATATCTTGTGGAAAGGACGACACTTCGGTTGGCT
GTGCTGAGGG
