>Addgene plasmid #143756 | TFORF1079 | depositor partial sequence | sequence record 283396 | Barcode
CACTTCGGTTGGCTGTGCTGAGGG
